>Addgene plasmid #86388 | pSTAP-seq_fly-zfh1_spikeIn-2 | addgene full sequence | sequence record 173955 | Addgene Partial NGS Result
[124 nt withheld, positions 1-124]
C
[91 nt withheld, positions 126-216]
A
[49 nt withheld, positions 218-266]
CCTTTGACGTTGGAGTCCACGTTCTTT
[37 nt withheld, positions 294-330]
ACCCTATCTCGGTCTATTCTTTTGATTTATAAGGGATTTTGCCGATTTCGGCCTATTGGTTAAAAAATGA
GCTGATTTAACAAAAATTTAACGCGAATTTTAACAAAATATTAACGCTTACAATTTGCCATTCGCCATTC
AGGCTGCGCAACTGTTGGGAAGGGCGATCGGTGCGGGCCTCTTCGCTATTACGCCAGCCCAAGCTACCAT
GATAAGTAAGTAATATTAAGGTACGGGAGGTACTTGGAGCGGCCGCAATAAAATATCTTTATTTTCATTA
CATCTGTGTGTTGGTTTTTTGTGTGAATCGATAGTACTAACATACGCTCTCCATCAAAACAAAACGAAAC
AAAACAAACTAGCAAAATAGGCTGTCCCCAGTGCAAGTGCAGGTGCCAGAACATTTCTCTATCGATAGGT
ACCTTAAAAGTGCCAGTGCTTGTGGCGTGCACGGAGAAAAAAACCTTGAGGTCATATTTGAAAAAAAAAA
AAAAAAAACTAAATTCCAAGTGAGTAGTTTACTCTTAGTCACTATCGAGTGTGTGCTGTTTGTTTTTYGA
AATATGCATATCTTAGCTACTTGCGTTGCTGTTTTTTTTTTTTTTTTTTTTTTGACGATTTGTCAACAGG
AAATATGCATAAGGTTGGCTCGGGATCCGGATCGGATGGCATGGGGTTTGATTGGATGCCGTACTTGGCA
CCGCACTGCCGTTATCGGTTGGCTCATTTCCCGTTAGCCGCGAACAAAGCCCACGCATTGTGCTACGACC
GCCGTGATGTGTTCAAAGATCAAGTGCCCCCAGAACCATCTCCTGCCATCCCTGCCATCCCTGCCCGCCT
GCATCCATCGCGGGCATTCAGATTCCGACTGCGCATGAGCAGCGGTCTCCAACACGTAAGCAAGTGGAAG
GCGAGGGATAAGAACAAGTAACTTCTCTCTTATCGGACGCTTCCAGGAATTTCGATCCTCGCACCGCATT
CCGCAGGTTTAGTCACTGGATTCCACGGCTTTTCGAGTCGATTGTCCCAAGAAACATTATTTTGGACATG
TGACTCACTGACTCAAAGCTATTATCACTTCTCGGACATATGCGTGTATATAAAATATTTTTAAACATTA
TTAGGTATACTATAAACTCTGCCTCATTCATGCCTACAGAACTTCAGCCTTGACATTCTATATATAGAAA
CCCTTACTACGTCTTTACTCTTTAAATAGTTCTTTGGATATTATATTAGCACATTGATGTGCTTTTTTTT
TGGATGGTTGTGTCCAACTCACGGTACCGAGCTCTTACGCGTGCTAGCCCGGGCTCGAGATCTTAGAGCA
TGCACCGGACACTCTTTCCCTACACGACGCTCTTCCGATCTACAAATGACATAATACTCAGGCACTCTGT
TACGCTCGCTCTTACGCTATGTGGCGCTCGCTTTGGGGCTGCTTGGGGCCGCCCGCTCTGGAGCTCCGTT
CATTCGCTGTCGAACAGCGAACACGTTCAGACACGCAGAGAGGGGATTACCGCTAGACGCCGCAACGGCG
TAGATCGGAAGAGCACACGTCTGAACTCCAGTCACTCGACGAATTCGGCCCCTGCAGGGGCATTCCGGTA
CTGTTGGTAAAGCCACCATGGAAAAGGTAGGTTCAACCACTGATGCCTAGGCACACCGAAACGACTAACC
CTAATTCTTATCCTTTACTTCAGGCCACTTAAGCATGGCTAGCAAAGGAGAAGAACTCTTCACTGGAGTT
GTCCCAATTCTTGTTGAATTAGATGGTGATGTTAACGGCCACAAGTTCTCTGTCAGTGGAGAGGGTGAAG
GTGATGCAACATACGGAAAACTTACCCTGAAGTTCATCTGCACTACTGGCAAACTGCCTGTTCCCTGGCC
AACACTAGTCTGATCTAGAGTCGGGGCGGCCGGCCGCTTCGAGCAGACATGATAAGATACATTGATGAGT
TTGGACAAACCACAACTAGAATGCAGTGAAAAAAATGCTTTATTTGTGAAATTTGTGATGCTATTGCTTT
ATTTGTAACCATTATAAGCTGCAATAAACAAGTTAACAACAACAATTGCATTCATTTTATGTTTCAGGTT
CAGGGGGAGGTGTGGGAGGTTTTTTAAAGCAAGTAAAACCTCTACAAATGTGGTAAAATCGATAAGGATC
CGACCGATGCCCTCAAGCTTTGAGAGGGGCCCCCTTCAACCCAGTCAGCTCCGACGTCTTGGCGCCCCCG
CGGGGCATGACTATCGTCGCCGCACTTATGACTGTCTTCTTTATCATGCAACTCGTAGGACAGGTGCCGG
CAGCGCTCTTCCGCTTCCTCGCTCACTGACTCGCTGCGCTCGGTCGTTCGGCTGCGGCGAGCGGTATCAG
CTCACTCAAAGGCGGTAATACGGTTATCCACAGAATCAGGGGATAACGCAGGAAAGAACATGTGAGCAAA
AGGCCAGCAAAAGGCCAGGAACCGTAAAAAGGCCGCGTTGCTGGCGTTTTTCCATAGGCTCCGCCCCCCT
GACGAGCATCACAAAAATCGACGCTCAAGTCAGAGGTGGCGAAACCCGACAGGACTATAAAGATACCAGG
CGTTTCCCCCTGGAAGCTCCCTCGTGCGCTCTCCTGTTCCGACCCTGCCGCTTACCGGATACCTGTCCGC
CTTTCTCCCTTCGGGAAGCGTGGCGCTTTCTCATAGCTCACGCTGTAGGTATCTCAGTTCGGTGTAGGTC
GTTCGCTCCAAGCTGGGCTGTGTGCACGAACCCCCCGTTCAGCCCGACCGCTGCGCCTTATCCGGTAACT
ATCGTCTTGAGTCCAACCCGGTAAGACACGACTTATCGCCACTGGCAGCAGCCACTGGTAACAGGATTAG
CAGAGCGAGGTATGTAGGCGGTGCTACAGAGTTCTTGAAGTGGTGGCCTAACTACGGCTACACTAGAAGA
ACAGTATTTGGTATCTGCGCTCTGCTGAAGCCAGTTACCTTCGGAAAAAGAGTTGGTAGCTCTTGATCCG
GCAAACAAACCACCGCTGGTAGCGGTGGTTTTTTTGTTTGCAAGCAGCAGATTACGCGCAGAAAAAAAGG
ATCTCAAGAAGATCCTTTGATCTTTTCTACGGGGTCTGACGCTCAGTGGAACGAAAACTCACGTTAAGGG
ATTTTGGTCATGAGATTATCAAAAAGGATCTTCACCTAGATCCTTTTAAATTAAAAATGAAGTTTTAAAT
CAATCTAAAGTATATATGAGTAAACTTGGTCTGACAGTTACCAATGCTTAATCAGTGAGGCACCTATCTC
AGCGATCTGTCTATTTCGTTCATCCATAGTTGCCTGACTCCCCGTCGTGTAGATAACTACGATACGGGAG
GGCTTACCATCTGGCCCCAGTGCTGCAATGATACCGCGAGACCCACGCTCACCGGCTCCAGATTTATCAG
CAATAAACCAGCCAGCCGGAAGGGCCGAGCGCAGAAGTGGTCCTGCAACTTTATCCGCCTCCATCCAGTC
TATTAATTGTTGCCGGGAAGCTAGAGTAAGTAGTTCGCCAGTTAATAGTTTGCGCAACGTTGTTGCCATT
GCTACAGGCATCGTGGTGTCACGCTCGTCGTTTGGTATGGCTTCATTCAGCTCCGGTTCCCAACGATCAA
GGCGAGTTACATGATCCCCCATGTTGTGCAAAAAAGCGGTTAGCTCCTTCGGTCCTCCGATCGTTGTCAG
AAGTAAGTTGGCCGCAGTGTTATCACTCATGGTTATGGCAGCACTGCATAATTCTCTTACTGTCATGCCA
TCCGTAAGATGCTTTTCTGTGACTGGTGAGTACTCAACCAAGTCATTCTGAGAATAGTGTATGCGGCGAC
CGAGTTGCTCTTGCCCGGCGTCAATACGGGATAATACCGCGCCACATAGCAGAACTTTAAAAGTGCTCAT
CATTGGAAAACGTTCTTCGGGGCGAAAACTCTCAAGGATCTTACCGCTGTTGAGATCCAGTTCGATGTAA
CCCACTCGTGCACCCAACTGATCTTCAGCATCTTTTACTTTCACCAGCGTTTCTGGGTGAGCAAAAACAG
GAAGGCAAAATGCCGCAAAAAAGGGAATAAGGGCGACACGGAAATGTTGAATACTCATACTCTTCCTTTT
TCAATATTATTGAAGCATTTATCAGGGTTATTGTCTCATGAGCGGATACATATTTGAATGTATTTAGAAA
AATAAACAAATAGGGGTTCCGCGCACATTTCCCCGAAAAGTGCCACCTG
Features (pLannotate 1.2.2; 12 found; start..end, strand, type, name):
      1..429     +  rep_origin     f1 ori (sequence partly withheld): f1 bacteriophage origin of replication; arrow indicates direction of (+) strand synthesis
    461..528     -  CDS            lacZα (fragment): LacZα fragment of β-galactosidase; lacZ fragment
    587..635     +  polyA_signal   poly(A) signal: synthetic polyadenylation signal
    649..740     +  misc_feature   pause site: RNA polymerase II transcriptional pause signal from the human α2 globin gene
   1967..2033    +  intron         Mhc intron: modified Drosophila myosin heavy chain intron 16 (Pfeiffer et al., 2010)
   2045..2230    +  CDS            BFPsol (fragment): BFPsol is a fluorescent protein published in 2006, derived from Aequorea victoria.
   2273..2394    -  polyA_signal   SV40 poly(A) signal: SV40 polyadenylation signal
   2417..2485    -  CDS            large T antigen (fragment): large T antigen from SV40 (simian virus 40)
   2502..2708    +  CDS            tetA (fragment): TCR3_ECOLX - Experimental evidence at protein level: Swiss-Prot protein existence level 1. Resistance to tetracycline by an active tetracycline efflux. This is an energy-dependent process that decreases the accumulation of the antibiotic in whole cells. This protein functions as a metal- tetracycline/H(+) antiporter. From Escherichia coli. This protein is used as a marker in many commonly used cloning vectors, such as pBR322 and pACYC184.
   2829..3417    -  rep_origin     ori: high-copy-number ColE1/pMB1/pBR322/pUC origin of replication
   3588..4448    -  CDS            AmpR: β-lactamase; bla; confers resistance to ampicillin, carbenicillin, and related antibiotics
   4449..4553    -  promoter       AmpR promoter: bla
