[The description below was written by a language model from this plasmid's Addgene catalogue record and pLannotate feature annotations shown in this document.]
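Description:
pSTAP-seq_fly-zfh1_spikeIn-2 is a pGL3-derived (Promega) plasmid built as a spike-in control for STAP-seq, an assay that measures how responsive candidate core promoters are to a defined enhancer in Drosophila cells. It is the pSTAP-seq_fly-zfh1 screening vector in which, instead of a library of candidate fragments, one defined sequence was placed between the AgeI and SalI sites by In-Fusion/Gibson-type cloning. The recorded insert is the D. melanogaster zfh1 enhancer together with the core promoter of D. pseudoobscura CG32369 (237 bp listed). Because transcripts initiating from this foreign-species promoter can be told apart from those of a D. melanogaster library, co-transfecting the plasmid gives a reference signal for normalising between transfections.

The plasmid is propagated in E. coli through a high-copy ColE1/pUC-type origin and selected with ampicillin via the bla gene and its own promoter. An f1 origin is also present. The automated annotation, made from a 4,579 nt sequence labelled as a partial NGS result, shows the usual pGL3 upstream insulation: a synthetic poly(A) signal followed by an RNA polymerase II pause site, which limit read-through transcription into the test region. Downstream lies an unannotated stretch of roughly 1.2 kb that plausibly holds the enhancer and core promoter, though the table does not mark them. It is followed by a modified Drosophila Mhc intron 16, a short fragment matching an Aequorea-derived fluorescent protein, and an SV40 poly(A) signal annotated on the reverse strand. The intron and the fluorescent protein fragment appear to form the reporter transcript body whose 5′ ends are sequenced. Small lacZα, large T antigen and tetA fragments look like backbone remnants rather than functional genes.
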