Addgene plasmid #86388: pSTAP-seq_fly-zfh1_spikeIn-2
Purpose: Expression vector for a transcript origination from a D. pse core promoter, which is used as trasfection control (normalization), i.e. STAP-seq screening vector containing one specific core promoter
Depositing lab: Alexander Stark. Depositing organization: Research Institute of Molecular Pathology (IMP). Publication: Genome-wide assessment of sequence-intrinsic enhancer responsiveness at single-base-pair resolution. Arnold CD, Zabidi MA, Pagani M, Rath M, Schernhuber K, Kazmar T, Stark A. Nat Biotechnol. 2016 Dec 26. doi: 10.1038/nbt.3739. PubMed 28024147.
Backbone
  Vector backbone: pGL3
  Backbone manufacturer: Promega
  Backbone size w/o insert (bp): 3426
  Vector type: STAP-seq spike in vector
Growth in bacteria
  Bacterial resistance: Ampicillin, 100 μg/mL
  Growth temperature: 37°C
  Growth strain: DH5alpha
  Copy number: High Copy
Gene/Insert
  Gene/Insert name: D. melanogaster zfh1 enhancer & D. pseudoobscura CG32369 core promoter
  Species: D. melanogaster (fly)
  Insert size (bp): 237
  Cloning method: Gibson Cloning
  Sequencing primers: 5′ RVprimer3
Terms and licenses: Academic/Nonprofit Terms; Industry Terms: Not Available to Industry
Depositor comments: here we inserted a single sequence (rather then a library) into pSTAP-seq_fly-zfh1 between AgeI and SalI using In-Fusion (Clonetech)
How to cite: pSTAP-seq_fly-zfh1_spikeIn-2 was a gift from Alexander Stark (Addgene plasmid # 86388 ; http://n2t.net/addgene:86388 ; RRID:Addgene_86388)
